>Addgene plasmid #120942 | P30m | addgene full sequence | sequence record 238038 | Addgene NGS Result
AACCTATAAAAATAGGCGTATCACGAGGCAGAATTTCAGATAAAAAAAATCCTTAGCTTTCGCTAAGGAT
GATTTCTGGAATTCGCGGCCGCTTCTAGAGACTAGTGGGTCTCAGGAGATAAATGTGAGCGGATAACATT
GACATTGTGAGCGGATAACAAGATACTGAGCACATACTAGAGACCTACTAGTAGCGGCCGCTGCAGGCTT
CCTCGCTCACTGACTCGCTGCGCTCGGTCGTTCGGCTGCGGCGAGCGGTATCAGCTCACTCAAAGGCGGT
AATACGGTTATCCACAGAATCAGGGGATAACGCAGGAAAGAACATGTGAGCAAAAGGCCAGCAAAAGGCC
AGGAACCGTAAAAAGGCCGCGTTGCTGGCGTTTTTCCACAGGCTCCGCCCCCCTGACGAGCATCACAAAA
ATCGACGCTCAAGTCAGAGGTGGCGAAACCCGACAGGACTATAAAGATACCAGGCGTTTCCCCCTGGAAG
CTCCCTCGTGCGCTCTCCTGTTCCGACCCTGCCGCTTACCGGATACCTGTCCGCCTTTCTCCCTTCGGGA
AGCGTGGCGCTTTCTCATAGCTCACGCTGTAGGTATCTCAGTTCGGTGTAGGTCGTTCGCTCCAAGCTGG
GCTGTGTGCACGAACCCCCCGTTCAGCCCGACCGCTGCGCCTTATCCGGTAACTATCGTCTTGAGTCCAA
CCCGGTAAGACACGACTTATCGCCACTGGCAGCAGCCACTGGTAACAGGATTAGCAGAGCGAGGTATGTA
GGCGGTGCTACAGAGTTCTTGAAGTGGTGGCCTAACTACGGCTACACTAGAAGAACAGTATTTGGTATCT
GCGCTCTGCTGAAGCCAGTTACCTTCGGAAAAAGAGTTGGTAGCTCTTGATCCGGCAAACAAACCACCGC
TGGTAGCGGTGGTTTTTTTGTTTGCAAGCAGCAGATTACGCGCAGAAAAAAAGGATCTCAAGAAGATCCT
TTGATCTTTTCTACGGGGTCTGACGCTCAGTGGAACGAAAACTCACGTTAAGGGATTTTGGTCATGAGAT
TATCAAAAAGGATCTTCACCTAGATCCTTTTAAATTAAAAATGAAGTTTTAAATCAATCTAAAGTATATA
TGAGTAAACTTGGTCTGACAGTTACCAATGCTTAATCAGTGAGGCACCTATCTCAGCGATCTGTCTATTT
CGTTCATCCATAGTTGCCTGACTCCCCGTCGTGTAGATAACTACGATACGGGAGGGCTTACCATCTGGCC
CCAGTGCTGCAATGATACCGCGCGACCCACGCTCACCGGCTCCAGATTTATCAGCAATAAACCAGCCAGC
CGGAAGGGCCGAGCGCAGAAGTGGTCCTGCAACTTTATCCGCCTCCATCCAGTCTATTAATTGTTGCCGG
GAAGCTAGAGTAAGTAGTTCGCCAGTTAATAGTTTGCGCAACGTTGTTGCCATTGCTACAGGCATCGTGG
TGTCACGCTCGTCGTTTGGTATGGCTTCATTCAGCTCCGGTTCCCAACGATCAAGGCGAGTTACATGATC
CCCCATGTTGTGCAAAAAAGCGGTTAGCTCCTTCGGTCCTCCGATCGTTGTCAGAAGTAAGTTGGCCGCA
GTGTTATCACTCATGGTTATGGCAGCACTGCATAATTCTCTTACTGTCATGCCATCCGTAAGATGCTTTT
CTGTGACTGGTGAGTACTCAACCAAGTCATTCTGAGAATAGTGTATGCGGCGACCGAGTTGCTCTTGCCC
GGCGTCAATACGGGATAATACCGCGCCACATAGCAGAACTTTAAAAGTGCTCATCATTGGAAAACGTTCT
TCGGGGCGAAAACTCTCAAGGATCTTACCGCTGTTGAGATCCAGTTCGATGTAACCCACTCGTGCACCCA
ACTGATCTTCAGCATCTTTTACTTTCACCAGCGTTTCTGGGTGAGCAAAAACAGGAAGGCAAAATGCCGC
AAAAAAGGGAATAAGGGCGACACGGAAATGTTGAATACTCATACTCTTCCTTTTTCAATATTATTGAAGC
ATTTATCAGGGTTATTGTCTCATGAGCGGATACATATTTGAATGTATTTAGAAAAATAAACAAATAGGGG
TTCCGCGCACATTTCCCCGAAAAGTGCCACCTGACGTCTAAGAAACCATTATTATCATGACATT
Features (pLannotate 1.2.2; 7 found; start..end, strand, type, name):
     33..76      -  terminator     bacterial terminator: putative bacterial transcription terminator
     79..100     +  misc_feature   BioBrick prefix: BioBrick prefix for parts that do not start with "ATG"
    145..161     +  protein_bind   lac operator: The lac repressor binds to the lac operator to inhibit transcription in E. coli. This inhibition can be relieved by adding lactose or isopropyl-β-D-thiogalactopyranoside (IPTG). lac repressor encoded by lacI
    186..206     +  misc_feature   BioBrick suffix: universal suffix for all parts
    383..971     -  rep_origin     ori: high-copy-number ColE1/pMB1/pBR322/pUC origin of replication
   1142..2002    -  CDS            AmpR: β-lactamase; bla; confers resistance to ampicillin, carbenicillin, and related antibiotics
   2003..2107    -  promoter       AmpR promoter: bla
