[The description below was written by a language model from this plasmid's Addgene catalogue record and pLannotate feature annotations shown in this document.]
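Description:
P30m is a small synthetic-biology part plasmid built on the DVA backbone (about 2.1 kb), serving as a storage and donor vector for a single MoClo Golden Gate assembly part. It is propagated in E. coli as a high-copy plasmid by a ColE1/pUC-type origin of replication and is selected with ampicillin through a β-lactamase (AmpR) gene driven by its native bla promoter. These maintenance elements make up nearly all of the 2,164-nt sequenced construct.

The payload is pL-lacO1, a 64 bp synthetic LacI-repressed promoter, formatted as an "AB" position part, meaning its flanking assembly overhangs place it in the first (promoter) slot of a multi-part transcription unit. The feature table detects a lac operator within the insert region, consistent with the design: LacI binds the operator to block transcription, and repression is relieved by IPTG or lactose. The record notes that this is the promoter used in a published synthetic gene circuit. The part sits between a BioBrick prefix and suffix, and a putative bacterial transcription terminator lies just upstream, which would help insulate the part region from read-through. The automated annotation does not mark the promoter itself or the Type IIS restriction sites used for Golden Gate excision; the record points to a separately supplied annotated file for those details.

The plasmid carries no coding sequence or reporter downstream of the promoter, so it is not an expression construct. It is used as a modular building block, combined with ribosome binding site, coding sequence and terminator parts to assemble LacI-regulated, inducible bacterial expression cassettes and genetic circuits.
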