Addgene plasmid #120942: P30m
Purpose: MoClo golden gate assembly AB part for pL-lacO1 (LacI-repressed promoter, as used in DOI:10.1038/35002125). Please see Supplemental Documents for annotated Genbank file.
Depositing lab: Richard Murray. Depositing organization: California Institute of Technology.
Backbone
  Vector backbone: DVA
  Backbone size w/o insert (bp): 2100
  Vector type: Synthetic Biology
Growth in bacteria
  Bacterial resistance: Ampicillin, 100 μg/mL
  Growth temperature: 37°C
  Growth strain: JM109
  Copy number: High Copy
Gene/Insert
  Gene/Insert name: pL-lacO1
  Species: Synthetic
  Insert size (bp): 64
  Cloning method: Gibson Cloning
  Sequencing primers: 5′ AAATAGGCGTATCACGAGGCA; 3′ TTACCGCCTTTGAGTGAGCTG
Terms and licenses: Academic/Nonprofit Terms; Industry Terms: Not Available to Industry
How to cite: P30m was a gift from Richard Murray (Addgene plasmid # 120942 ; http://n2t.net/addgene:120942 ; RRID:Addgene_120942)
