>Addgene plasmid #120942 | P30m | depositor partial sequence | sequence record 229938 | insert sequence
GGAGATAAATGTGAGCGGATAACATTGACATTGTGAGCGGATAACAAGATACTGAGCACATACT
